Addgene plasmid #157668: shFGF2#2
Purpose: Tet inducible knockdown of FGF2
Depositing lab: Byung Il Lee. Depositing organization: National Cancer Center (KR). Publication: Regulation of mRNA export through API5 and nuclear FGF2 interaction. Bong SM, Bae SH, Song B, Gwak H, Yang SW, Kim S, Nam S, Rajalingam K, Oh SJ, Kim TW, Park S, Jang H, Lee BI. Nucleic Acids Res. 2020 Jun 19;48(11):6340-6352. doi: 10.1093/nar/gkaa335. PubMed 32383752.
Backbone
  Vector backbone: Tet-pLKO-puro
  Backbone size w/o insert (bp): 8800
  Total vector size (bp): 8860
  Vector type: Mammalian Expression, Lentiviral, RNAi
  Selectable markers: Puromycin
Growth in bacteria
  Bacterial resistance: Ampicillin, 100 μg/mL
  Growth temperature: 37°C
  Growth strain: NEB Stable
  Copy number: Unknown
Gene/Insert
  Gene/Insert name: Fibroblast growth factor 2 (alt name: shFGF2#2)
  Species: H. sapiens (human)
  Insert size (bp): 60
  Entrez Gene: FGF2 (a.k.a. BFGF, FGF-2, FGFB, HBGF-2)
  Cloning method: Restriction Enzyme; 5′ cloning site AgeI (unknown if destroyed); 3′ cloning site EcoRI (unknown if destroyed)
  Sequencing primers: 5′ -; 3′ -
Terms and licenses: Academic/Nonprofit Terms; Industry Terms: Not Available to Industry
How to cite: shFGF2#2 was a gift from Byung Il Lee (Addgene plasmid # 157668 ; http://n2t.net/addgene:157668 ; RRID:Addgene_157668)
