[The description below was written by a language model from this plasmid's Addgene catalogue record and pLannotate feature annotations shown in this document.]
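Description:
shFGF2#2 is a lentiviral RNAi plasmid built on the Tet-pLKO-puro backbone for doxycycline-inducible knockdown of human FGF2 (fibroblast growth factor 2). A roughly 60 bp short-hairpin insert was cloned between the AgeI and EcoRI sites. The feature table does not annotate the hairpin itself, but it should lie in the unannotated stretch just downstream of the H1-2O2 promoter, a variant of the human H1 RNA polymerase III promoter carrying tet operator sites. The same vector supplies the repressor: a human PGK promoter followed by a rabbit β-globin intron drives a bicistronic transcript encoding TetR, an EMCV IRES and puromycin N-acetyltransferase. In transduced cells TetR occupies the operators and keeps shRNA transcription off. Adding tetracycline or doxycycline releases TetR and allows the hairpin to be expressed. Puromycin selects cells carrying the integrated cassette.

The viral framework is a self-inactivating HIV-1 design. An RSV promoter fused to a truncated 5' LTR drives Tat-independent transcription of the genomic RNA. It is followed by the Ψ packaging signal with a partial gag sequence, the RRE for Rev-dependent export, a cPPT/CTS element, and a ΔU3 3' LTR, with an SV40 poly(A) signal downstream. Packaging and envelope functions are not encoded and must be provided in trans. In E. coli the plasmid replicates from a high-copy ColE1/pUC-type origin under ampicillin selection. It also carries f1 and SV40 origins and leftover lac and phage promoter fragments from the cloning backbone. The sequenced record is 8,816 nt, slightly shorter than the 8,860 bp listed in the catalogue. The associated study concerns the interaction of nuclear FGF2 with API5 in mRNA export, consistent with using the construct for controlled FGF2 depletion in human cells.
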