Features (pLannotate 1.2.2; 30 found; start..end, strand, type, name):
      1..69      +  rep_origin     RSF ori (fragment): Plasmids containing the RSF 1030 origin of replication can be propagated in E. coli cells that contain additional plasmids with compatible origins.
     71..163     +  CDS            lacI (fragment): lac repressor; lacI; The lac repressor binds to the lac operator to inhibit transcription in E. coli. This inhibition can be relieved by adding lactose or isopropyl-β-D-thiogalactopyranoside (IPTG).
    176..197     +  protein_bind   CAP binding site: CAP binding activates transcription in the presence of cAMP. E. coli catabolite activator protein
    212..242     +  promoter       lac promoter: promoter for the E. coli lac operon
    250..266     +  protein_bind   lac operator: The lac repressor binds to the lac operator to inhibit transcription in E. coli. This inhibition can be relieved by adding lactose or isopropyl-β-D-thiogalactopyranoside (IPTG). lac repressor encoded by lacI
    311..329     +  promoter       T3 promoter: promoter for bacteriophage T3 RNA polymerase
    357..583     +  promoter       RSV promoter: Rous sarcoma virus enhancer/promoter
    584..764     +  LTR            5' LTR (truncated): truncated 5' long terminal repeat (LTR) from HIV-1
    811..936     +  misc_feature   HIV-1 Ψ: packaging signal of human immunodeficiency virus type 1
    920..1283    +  CDS            HIV-1 gag (fragment): gag protein from human immunodeficiency virus 1; gag
   1429..1662    +  misc_feature   RRE: The Rev response element (RRE) of HIV-1 allows for Rev-dependent mRNA export from the nucleus to the cytoplasm.
   2039..2139    +  CDS            Rev (fragment): human immunodeficiency virus 1 (HIV-1) Rev protein; rev; enhances nuclear export of unspliced and incompletely spliced viral mRNAs
   2180..2274    +  promoter       H1-2O2 promoter: doxycycline-inducible variant of the human H1 RNA promoter (Henriksen et al., 2007)
   2375..2492    +  misc_feature   cPPT/CTS: central polypurine tract and central termination sequence of HIV-1
   2541..3051    +  promoter       hPGK promoter: human phosphoglycerate kinase 1 promoter
   3060..3632    +  intron         β-globin intron: intron from rabbit β-globin gene
   3687..3705    +  promoter       T7 promoter: promoter for bacteriophage T7 RNA polymerase
   3716..4336    +  CDS            tetR: TETR2_ECOLX - Experimental evidence at protein level: Swiss-Prot protein existence level 1. TetR is the repressor of the tetracycline resistance element; its N-terminal region forms a helix-turn-helix structure and binds DNA. Binding of tetracycline to TetR reduces the repressor affinity for the tetracycline resistance gene (tetA) promoter operator sites. From Escherichia coli.
   4482..4944    +  misc_feature   IRES: internal ribosome entry site (IRES) of the encephalomyocarditis virus (EMCV)
   4964..5563    +  CDS            PuroR: puromycin N-acetyltransferase; pac from Streptomyces alboniger; confers resistance to puromycin
   5606..5689    +  CDS            nef (fragment): NEF_HV1Z2 - Experimental evidence at protein level: Swiss-Prot protein existence level 1. Extracellular Nef protein targets CD4(+) T-lymphocytes for apoptosis by interacting with CXCR4 surface receptors. From Human immunodeficiency virus type 1 group M subtype D (isolate Z2/CDC-Z34) (HIV-1).
   5691..5924    +  LTR            3' LTR (ΔU3): self-inactivating 3' long terminal repeat (LTR) from HIV-1
   5996..6117    +  polyA_signal   SV40 poly(A) signal: SV40 polyadenylation signal
   6157..6292    +  rep_origin     SV40 ori: SV40 origin of replication
   6313..6331    -  promoter       T7 promoter: promoter for bacteriophage T7 RNA polymerase
   6339..6494    +  CDS            lacZα (fragment): LacZα fragment of β-galactosidase; lacZ fragment
   6499..6927    +  rep_origin     f1 ori (sequence partly withheld): f1 bacteriophage origin of replication; arrow indicates direction of (+) strand synthesis
   6980..7084    +  promoter       AmpR promoter: bla
   7085..7945    +  CDS            AmpR: β-lactamase; bla; confers resistance to ampicillin, carbenicillin, and related antibiotics
   8116..8704    +  rep_origin     ori: high-copy-number ColE1/pMB1/pBR322/pUC origin of replication
>Addgene plasmid #157668 | shFGF2#2 | addgene full sequence | sequence record 309107 | Addgene NGS Result
AGTGAGCTGATACCGCTCGCCGCAGCCGAACGACCGAGCGCAGCGAGTCAGTGAGCGAGGAAGCGGAAGA
GCGCCCAATACGCAAACCGCCTCTCCCCGCGCGTTGGCCGATTCATTAATGCAGCTGGCACGACAGGTTT
CCCGACTGGAAAGCGGGCAGTGAGCGCAACGCAATTAATGTGAGTTAGCTCACTCATTAGGCACCCCAGG
CTTTACACTTTATGCTTCCGGCTCGTATGTTGTGTGGAATTGTGAGCGGATAACAATTTCACACAGGAAA
CAGCTATGACCATGATTACGCCAAGCGCGCAATTAACCCTCACTAAAGGGAACAAAAGCTGGAGCTGCAA
GCTTAATGTAGTCTTATGCAATACTCTTGTAGTCTTGCAACATGGTAACGATGAGTTAGCAACATGCCTT
ACAAGGAGAGAAAAAGCACCGTGCATGCCGATTGGTGGAAGTAAGGTGGTACGATCGTGCCTTATTAGGA
AGGCAACAGACGGGTCTGACATGGATTGGACGAACCACTGAATTGCCGCATTGCAGAGATATTGTATTTA
AGTGCCTAGCTCGATACATAAACGGGTCTCTCTGGTTAGACCAGATCTGAGCCTGGGAGCTCTCTGGCTA
ACTAGGGAACCCACTGCTTAAGCCTCAATAAAGCTTGCCTTGAGTGCTTCAAGTAGTGTGTGCCCGTCTG
TTGTGTGACTCTGGTAACTAGAGATCCCTCAGACCCTTTTAGTCAGTGTGGAAAATCTCTAGCAGTGGCG
CCCGAACAGGGACTTGAAAGCGAAAGGGAAACCAGAGGAGCTCTCTCGACGCAGGACTCGGCTTGCTGAA
GCGCGCACGGCAAGAGGCGAGGGGCGGCGACTGGTGAGTACGCCAAAAATTTTGACTAGCGGAGGCTAGA
AGGAGAGAGATGGGTGCGAGAGCGTCAGTATTAAGCGGGGGAGAATTAGATCGCGATGGGAAAAAATTCG
GTTAAGGCCAGGGGGAAAGAAAAAATATAAATTAAAACATATAGTATGGGCAAGCAGGGAGCTAGAACGA
TTCGCAGTTAATCCTGGCCTGTTAGAAACATCAGAAGGCTGTAGACAAATACTGGGACAGCTACAACCAT
CCCTTCAGACAGGATCAGAAGAACTTAGATCATTATATAATACAGTAGCAACCCTCTATTGTGTGCATCA
AAGGATAGAGATAAAAGACACCAAGGAAGCTTTAGACAAGATAGAGGAAGAGCAAAACAAAAGTAAGACC
ACCGCACAGCAAGCGGCCGCTGATCTTCAGACCTGGAGGAGGAGATATGAGGGACAATTGGAGAAGTGAA
TTATATAAATATAAAGTAGTAAAAATTGAACCATTAGGAGTAGCACCCACCAAGGCAAAGAGAAGAGTGG
TGCAGAGAGAAAAAAGAGCAGTGGGAATAGGAGCTTTGTTCCTTGGGTTCTTGGGAGCAGCAGGAAGCAC
TATGGGCGCAGCGTCAATGACGCTGACGGTACAGGCCAGACAATTATTGTCTGGTATAGTGCAGCAGCAG
AACAATTTGCTGAGGGCTATTGAGGCGCAACAGCATCTGTTGCAACTCACAGTCTGGGGCATCAAGCAGC
TCCAGGCAAGAATCCTGGCTGTGGAAAGATACCTAAAGGATCAACAGCTCCTGGGGATTTGGGGTTGCTC
TGGAAAACTCATTTGCACCACTGCTGTGCCTTGGAATGCTAGTTGGAGTAATAAATCTCTGGAACAGATT
TGGAATCACACGACCTGGATGGAGTGGGACAGAGAAATTAACAATTACACAAGCTTAATACACTCCTTAA
TTGAAGAATCGCAAAACCAGCAAGAAAAGAATGAACAAGAATTATTGGAATTAGATAAATGGGCAAGTTT
GTGGAATTGGTTTAACATAACAAATTGGCTGTGGTATATAAAATTATTCATAATGATAGTAGGAGGCTTG
GTAGGTTTAAGAATAGTTTTTGCTGTACTTTCTATAGTGAATAGAGTTAGGCAGGGATATTCACCATTAT
CGTTTCAGACCCACCTCCCAACCCCGAGGGGACCCGACAGGCCCGAAGGAATAGAAGAAGAAGGTGGAGA
GAGAGACAGAGACAGATCCATTCGATTAGTGAACGGATCTCGACGGTATCGATCACGAGACTAGCCTCGA
GCGGCCGCAATATTTGCATGTCGCTATGTGTTCTGGGAAATCACCATAAACGTGAAATCCCTATCAGTGA
TAGAGACTTATAAGTTCCCTATCAGTGATAGAGACACCGGTGAACGATTGGAATCTAATAACTCGAGTTA
TTAGATTCCAATCGTTCATTTTTGAATTCTCGACCTCGAGACAAATGGCAGTATTCATCCACAATTTTAA
AAGAAAAGGGGGGATTGGGGGGTACAGTGCAGGGGAAAGAATAGTAGACATAATAGCAACAGACATACAA
ACTAAAGAATTACAAAAACAAATTACAAAAATTCAAAATTTTCGGGTTTATTACAGGGACAGCAGAGATC
CACTTTGGCCGCGGCTCGAGGGGGTTGGGGTTGCGCCTTTTCCAAGGCAGCCCTGGGTTTGCGCAGGGAC
GCGGCTGCTCTGGGCGTGGTTCCGGGAAACGCAGCGGCGCCGACCCTGGGTCTCGCACATTCTTCACGTC
CGTTCGCAGCGTCACCCGGATCTTCGCCGCTACCCTTGTGGGCCCCCCGGCGACGCTTCCTGCTCCGCCC
CTAAGTCGGGAAGGTTCCTTGCGGTTCGCGGCGTGCCGGACGTGACAAACGGAAGCCGCACGTCTCACTA
GTACCCTCGCAGACGGACAGCGCCAGGGAGCAATGGCAGCGCGCCGACCGCGATGGGCTGTGGCCAATAG
CGGCTGCTCAGCAGGGCGCGCCGAGAGCAGCGGCCGGGAAGGGGCGGTGCGGGAGGCGGGGTGTGGGGCG
GTAGTGTGGGCCCTGTTCCTGCCCGCGCGGTGTTCCGCATTCTGCAAGCCTCCGGAGCGCACGTCGGCAG
TCGGCTCCCTCGTTGACCGAATCACCGACCTCTCTCCCCAGGGGGATCTGTGAGTTTGGGGACCCTTGAT
TGTTCTTTCTTTTTCGCTATTGTAAAATTCATGTTATATGGAGGGGGCAAAGTTTTCAGGGTGTTGTTTA
GAATGGGAAGATGTCCCTTGTATCACCATGGACCCTCATGATAATTTTGTTTCTTTCACTTTCTACTCTG
TTGACAACCATTGTCTCCTCTTATTTTCTTTTCATTTTCTGTAACTTTTTCGTTAAACTTTAGCTTGCAT
TTGTAACGAATTTTTAAATTCACTTTTGTTTATTTGTCAGATTGTAAGTACTTTCTCTAATCACTTTTTT
TTCAAGGCAATCAGGGTATATTATATTGTACTTCAGCACAGTTTTAGAGAACAATTGTTATAATTAAATG
ATAAGGTAGAATATTTCTGCATATAAATTCTGGCTGGCGTGGAAATATTCTTATTGGTAGAAACAACTAC
ATCCTGGTCATCATCCTGCCTTTCTCTTTATGGTTACAATGATATACACTGTTTGAGATGAGGATAAAAT
ACTCTGAGTCCAAACCGGGCCCCTCTGCTAACCATGTTCATGCCTTCTTCTTTTTCCTACAGCTCCTGGG
CAACGTGCTGGTTATTGTGCTGTCTCATCATTTTGGCAAAGAATTGTAATACGACTCACTATAGGGCGAA
TTGATATGTCTAGATTAGATAAAAGTAAAGTGATTAACAGCGCATTAGAGCTGCTTAATGAGGTCGGAAT
CGAAGGTTTAACAACCCGTAAACTCGCCCAGAAGCTAGGTGTAGAGCAGCCTACATTGTATTGGCATGTA
AAAAATAAGCGGGCTTTGCTCGACGCCTTAGCCATTGAGATGTTAGATAGGCACCATACTCACTTTTGCC
CTTTAGAAGGGGAAAGCTGGCAAGATTTTTTACGTAATAACGCTAAAAGTTTTAGATGTGCTTTACTAAG
TCATCGCGATGGAGCAAAAGTACATTTAGGTACACGGCCTACAGAAAAACAGTATGAAACTCTCGAAAAT
CAATTAGCCTTTTTATGCCAACAAGGTTTTTCACTAGAGAATGCATTATATGCACTCAGCGCTGTGGGGC
ATTTTACTTTAGGTTGCGTATTGGAAGATCAAGAGCATCAAGTCGCTAAAGAAGAAAGGGAAACACCTAC
TACTGATAGTATGCCGCCATTATTACGACAAGCTATCGAATTATTTGATCACCAAGGTGCAGAGCCAGCC
TTCTTATTCGGCCTTGAATTGATCATATGCGGATTAGAAAAACAACTTAAATGTGAAAGTGGGTCCGCGT
ACAGCGGCTCCCGGGAGTTCTAGGGATCTGCCCCTCTCCCTCCCCCCCCCCTAACGTTACTGGCCGAAGC
CGCTTGGAATAAGGCCGGTGTGCGTTTGTCTATATGTTATTTTCCACCATATTGCCGTCTTTTGGCAATG
TGAGGGCCCGGAAACCTGGCCCTGTCTTCTTGACGAGCATTCCTAGGGGTCTTTCCCCTCTCGCCAAAGG
AATGCAAGGTCTGTTGAATGTCGTGAAGGAAGCAGTTCCTCTGGAAGCTTCTTGAAGACAAACAACGTCT
GTAGCGACCCTTTGCAGGCAGCGGAACCCCCCACCTGGCGACAGGTGCCTCTGCGGCCAAAAGCCACGTG
TATAAGATACACCTGCAAAGGCGGCACAACCCCAGTGCCACGTTGTGAGTTGGATAGTTGTGGAAAGAGT
CAAATGGCTCTCCTCAAGCGTATTCAACAAGGGGCTGAAGGATGCCCAGAAGGTACCCCATTGTATGGGA
TCTGATCTGGGGCCTCGGTGCACATGCTTTACATGTGTTTAGTCGAGGTTAAAAAAACGTCTAGGCCCCC
CGAACCACGGGGACGTGGTTTTCCTTTGAAAAACACGATGATAAGGATCCACCGGAGCTTACCATGACCG
AGTACAAGCCCACGGTGCGCCTCGCCACCCGCGACGACGTCCCCAGGGCCGTACGCACCCTCGCCGCCGC
GTTCGCCGACTACCCCGCCACGCGCCACACCGTCGATCCGGACCGCCACATCGAGCGGGTCACCGAGCTG
CAAGAACTCTTCCTCACGCGCGTCGGGCTCGACATCGGCAAGGTGTGGGTCGCGGACGACGGCGCCGCGG
TGGCGGTCTGGACCACGCCGGAGAGCGTCGAAGCGGGGGCGGTGTTCGCCGAGATCGGCCCGCGCATGGC
CGAGTTGAGCGGTTCCCGGCTGGCCGCGCAGCAACAGATGGAAGGCCTCCTGGCGCCGCACCGGCCCAAG
GAGCCCGCGTGGTTCCTGGCCACCGTCGGCGTCTCGCCCGACCACCAGGGCAAGGGTCTGGGCAGCGCCG
TCGTGCTCCCCGGAGTGGAGGCGGCCGAGCGCGCCGGGGTGCCCGCCTTCCTGGAGACCTCCGCGCCCCG
CAACCTCCCCTTCTACGAGCGGCTCGGCTTCACCGTCACCGCCGACGTCGAGGTGCCCGAAGGACCGCGC
ACCTGGTGCATGACCCGCAAGCCCGGTGCCTGACGCCCGCCCCACGACCCGCAGCGCCCGACCGAAAGGA
GCGCACGACCCCATGCATCGGTACCTTTAAGACCAATGACTTACAAGGCAGCTGTAGATCTTAGCCACTT
TTTAAAAGAAAAGGGGGGACTGGAAGGGCTAATTCACTCCCAACGAAGACAAGATCTGCTTTTTGCTTGT
ACTGGGTCTCTCTGGTTAGACCAGATCTGAGCCTGGGAGCTCTCTGGCTAACTAGGGAACCCACTGCTTA
AGCCTCAATAAAGCTTGCCTTGAGTGCTTCAAGTAGTGTGTGCCCGTCTGTTGTGTGACTCTGGTAACTA
GAGATCCCTCAGACCCTTTTAGTCAGTGTGGAAAATCTCTAGCAGTAGTAGTTCATGTCATCTTATTATT
CAGTATTTATAACTTGCAAAGAAATGAATATCAGAGAGTGAGAGGAACTTGTTTATTGCAGCTTATAATG
GTTACAAATAAAGCAATAGCATCACAAATTTCACAAATAAAGCATTTTTTTCACTGCATTCTAGTTGTGG
TTTGTCCAAACTCATCAATGTATCTTATCATGTCTGGCTCTAGCTATCCCGCCCCTAACTCCGCCCATCC
CGCCCCTAACTCCGCCCAGTTCCGCCCATTCTCCGCCCCATGGCTGACTAATTTTTTTTATTTATGCAGA
GGCCGAGGCCGCCTCGGCCTCTGAGCTATTCCAGAAGTAGTGAGGAGGCTTTTTTGGAGGCCTAGGGACG
TACCCAATTCGCCCTATAGTGAGTCGTATTACGCGCGCTCACTGGCCGTCGTTTTACAACGTCGTGACTG
GGAAAACCCTGGCGTTACCCAACTTAATCGCCTTGCAGCACATCCCCCTTTCGCCAGCTGGCGTAATAGC
GAAGAGGCCCGCACCGATCGCCCTTCCCAACAGTTGCGCAGCCTGAATGGCGAATGGG
[124 nt withheld, positions 6499-6622]
C
[91 nt withheld, positions 6624-6714]
A
[49 nt withheld, positions 6716-6764]
CCTTTGACGTTGGAGTCCACGTTCTTT
[37 nt withheld, positions 6792-6828]
ACCCTATCTCGGTCTATTCTTTTGATTTATAAGGGATTTTGCCGATTTCGGCCTATTGGTTAAAAAATGA
GCTGATTTAACAAAAATTTAACGCGAATTTTAACAAAATATTAACGCTTACAATTTAGGTGGCACTTTTC
GGGGAAATGTGCGCGGAACCCCTATTTGTTTATTTTTCTAAATACATTCAAATATGTATCCGCTCATGAG
ACAATAACCCTGATAAATGCTTCAATAATATTGAAAAAGGAAGAGTATGAGTATTCAACATTTCCGTGTC
GCCCTTATTCCCTTTTTTGCGGCATTTTGCCTTCCTGTTTTTGCTCACCCAGAAACGCTGGTGAAAGTAA
AAGATGCTGAAGATCAGTTGGGTGCACGAGTGGGTTACATCGAACTGGATCTCAACAGCGGTAAGATCCT
TGAGAGTTTTCGCCCCGAAGAACGTTTTCCAATGATGAGCACTTTTAAAGTTCTGCTATGTGGCGCGGTA
TTATCCCGTATTGACGCCGGGCAAGAGCAACTCGGTCGCCGCATACACTATTCTCAGAATGACTTGGTTG
AGTACTCACCAGTCACAGAAAAGCATCTTACGGATGGCATGACAGTAAGAGAATTATGCAGTGCTGCCAT
AACCATGAGTGATAACACTGCGGCCAACTTACTTCTGACAACGATCGGAGGACCGAAGGAGCTAACCGCT
TTTTTGCACAACATGGGGGATCATGTAACTCGCCTTGATCGTTGGGAACCGGAGCTGAATGAAGCCATAC
CAAACGACGAGCGTGACACCACGATGCCTGTAGCAATGGCAACAACGTTGCGCAAACTATTAACTGGCGA
ACTACTTACTCTAGCTTCCCGGCAACAATTAATAGACTGGATGGAGGCGGATAAAGTTGCAGGACCACTT
CTGCGCTCGGCCCTTCCGGCTGGCTGGTTTATTGCTGATAAATCTGGAGCCGGTGAGCGTGGGTCTCGCG
GTATCATTGCAGCACTGGGGCCAGATGGTAAGCCCTCCCGTATCGTAGTTATCTACACGACGGGGAGTCA
GGCAACTATGGATGAACGAAATAGACAGATCGCTGAGATAGGTGCCTCACTGATTAAGCATTGGTAACTG
TCAGACCAAGTTTACTCATATATACTTTAGATTGATTTAAAACTTCATTTTTAATTTAAAAGGATCTAGG
TGAAGATCCTTTTTGATAATCTCATGACCAAAATCCCTTAACGTGAGTTTTCGTTCCACTGAGCGTCAGA
CCCCGTAGAAAAGATCAAAGGATCTTCTTGAGATCCTTTTTTTCTGCGCGTAATCTGCTGCTTGCAAACA
AAAAAACCACCGCTACCAGCGGTGGTTTGTTTGCCGGATCAAGAGCTACCAACTCTTTTTCCGAAGGTAA
CTGGCTTCAGCAGAGCGCAGATACCAAATACTGTTCTTCTAGTGTAGCCGTAGTTAGGCCACCACTTCAA
GAACTCTGTAGCACCGCCTACATACCTCGCTCTGCTAATCCTGTTACCAGTGGCTGCTGCCAGTGGCGAT
AAGTCGTGTCTTACCGGGTTGGACTCAAGACGATAGTTACCGGATAAGGCGCAGCGGTCGGGCTGAACGG
GGGGTTCGTGCACACAGCCCAGCTTGGAGCGAACGACCTACACCGAACTGAGATACCTACAGCGTGAGCT
ATGAGAAAGCGCCACGCTTCCCGAAGGGAGAAAGGCGGACAGGTATCCGGTAAGCGGCAGGGTCGGAACA
GGAGAGCGCACGAGGGAGCTTCCAGGGGGAAACGCCTGGTATCTTTATAGTCCTGTCGGGTTTCGCCACC
TCTGACTTGAGCGTCGATTTTTGTGATGCTCGTCAGGGGGGCGGAGCCTATGGAAAAACGCCAGCAACGC
GGCCTTTTTACGGTTCCTGGCCTTTTGCTGGCCTTTTGCTCACATGTTCTTTCCTGCGTTATCCCCTGAT
TCTGTGGATAACCGTATTACCGCCTTTG
