>Addgene plasmid #157668 | shFGF2#2 | depositor partial sequence | sequence record 304536 | shFGF2 sequence
TGAACGATTGGAATCTAATAACTCGAGTTATTAGATTCCAATCGTTCATTTTTG
